>Addgene plasmid #205642 | LCAPGW | addgene full sequence | sequence record 409135 | Addgene NGS Result
TGGAAGGGCTAATTCACTCCCAAAGAAGACAAGATATCCTTGATCTGTGGATCTACCACACACAAGGCTA
CTTCCCTGATTAGCAGAACTACACACCAGGGCCAGGGGTCAGATATCCACTGACCTTTGGATGGTGCTAC
AAGCTAGTACCAGTTGAGCCAGATAAGGTAGAAGAGGCCAATAAAGGAGAGAACACCAGCTTGTTACACC
CTGTGAGCCTGCATGGGATGGATGACCCGGAGAGAGAAGTGTTAGAGTGGAGGTTTGACAGCCGCCTAGC
ATTTCATCACGTGGCCCGAGAGCTGCATCCGGAGTACTTCAAGAACTGCTGATATCGAGCTTGCTACAAG
GGACTTTCCGCTGGGGACTTTCCAGGGAGGCGTGGCCTGGGCGGGACTGGGGAGTGGCGAGCCCTCAGAT
CCTGCATATAAGCAGCTGCTTTTTGCCTGTACTGGGTCTCTCTGGTTAGACCAGATCTGAGCCTGGGAGC
TCTCTGGCTAACTAGGGAACCCACTGCTTAAGCCTCAATAAAGCTTGCCTTGAGTGCTTCAAGTAGTGTG
TGCCCGTCTGTTGTGTGACTCTGGTAACTAGAGATCCCTCAGACCCTTTTAGTCAGTGTGGAAAATCTCT
AGCAGTGGCGCCCGAACAGGGACTTGAAAGCGAAAGGGAAACCAGAGGAGCTCTCTCGACGCAGGACTCG
GCTTGCTGAAGCGCGCACGGCAAGAGGCGAGGGGCGGCGACTGGTGAGTACGCCAAAAATTTTGACTAGC
GGAGGCTAGAAGGAGAGAGATGGGTGCGAGAGCGTCAGTATTAAGCGGGGGAGAATTAGATCGCGATGGG
AAAAAATTCGGTTAAGGCCAGGGGGAAAGAAAAAATATAAATTAAAACATATAGTATGGGCAAGCAGGGA
GCTAGAACGATTCGCAGTTAATCCTGGCCTGTTAGAAACATCAGAAGGCTGTAGACAAATACTGGGACAG
CTACAACCATCCCTTCAGACAGGATCAGAAGAACTTAGATCATTATATAATACAGTAGCAACCCTCTATT
GTGTGCATCAAAGGATAGAGATAAAAGACACCAAGGAAGCTTTAGACAAGATAGAGGAAGAGCAAAACAA
AAGTAAGACCACCGCACAGCAAGCGGCCGGCCGCTGATCTTCAGACCTGGAGGAGGAGATATGAGGGACA
ATTGGAGAAGTGAATTATATAAATATAAAGTAGTAAAAATTGAACCATTAGGAGTAGCACCCACCAAGGC
AAAGAGAAGAGTGGTGCAGAGAGAAAAAAGAGCAGTGGGAATAGGAGCTTTGTTCCTTGGGTTCTTGGGA
GCAGCAGGAAGCACTATGGGCGCAGCGTCAATGACGCTGACGGTACAGGCCAGACAATTATTGTCTGGTA
TAGTGCAGCAGCAGAACAATTTGCTGAGGGCTATTGAGGCGCAACAGCATCTGTTGCAACTCACAGTCTG
GGGCATCAAGCAGCTCCAGGCAAGAATCCTGGCTGTGGAAAGATACCTAAAGGATCAACAGCTCCTGGGG
ATTTGGGGTTGCTCTGGAAAACTCATTTGCACCACTGCTGTGCCTTGGAATGCTAGTTGGAGTAATAAAT
CTCTGGAACAGATTTGGAATCACACGACCTGGATGGAGTGGGACAGAGAAATTAACAATTACACAAGCTT
AATACACTCCTTAATTGAAGAATCGCAAAACCAGCAAGAAAAGAATGAACAAGAATTATTGGAATTAGAT
AAATGGGCAAGTTTGTGGAATTGGTTTAACATAACAAATTGGCTGTGGTATATAAAATTATTCATAATGA
TAGTAGGAGGCTTGGTAGGTTTAAGAATAGTTTTTGCTGTACTTTCTATAGTGAATAGAGTTAGGCAGGG
ATATTCACCATTATCGTTTCAGACCCACCTCCCAACCCCGAGGGGACCCGACAGGCCCGAAGGAATAGAA
GAAGAAGGTGGAGAGAGAGACAGAGACAGATCCATTCGATTAGTGAACGGATCTCGACGGTATCGCCTTT
AAAAGAAAAGGGGGGATTGGGGGGTACAGTGCAGGGGAAAGAATAGTAGACATAATAGCAACAGACATAC
AAACTAAAGAATTACAAAAACAAATTACAAAAATTCAAAATTTTCGGGTTTATTACAGGGACAGCAGAGA
TCCAGTTTATCGATAAGCTTGGGAGTTCCGCGTTACATAACTTACGGTAAATGGCCCGCCTGGCTGACCG
CCCAACGACCCCCGCCCATTGACGTCAATAATGACGTATGTTCCCATAGTAACGCCAATAGGGACTTTCC
ATTGACGTCAATGGGTGGAGTATTTACGGTAAACTGCCCACTTGGCAGTACATCAAGTGTATCATATGCC
AAGTACGCCCCCTATTGACGTCAATGACGGTAAATGGCCCGCCTGGCATTATGCCCAGTACATGACCTTA
TGGGACTTTCCTACTTGGCAGTACATCTACGTATTAGTCATCGCTATTACCATGGTGATGCGGTTTTGGC
AGTACATCAATGGGCGTGGATAGCGGTTTGACTCACGGGGATTTCCAAGTCTCCACCCCATTGACGTCAA
TGGGAGTTTGTTTTGGCACCAAAATCAACGGGACTTTCCAAAATGTCGTAACAACTCCGCCCCATTGACG
CAAATGGGCGGTAGGCGTGTACGGTGGGAGGTCTATATAAGCAGAGCTCGTTTAGTGAACCGTCAGATCG
CCTGGAGACGCCATCCACGCTGTTTTGACCTCCATAGAAGACACCGACTCTACTAGAGGATCGCTAGCGC
TTCGACTAGGGATAACAGGGTAATTGTTTGAATGAGGCTTCAGTACTTTACAGAATCGTTGCCTGCACAT
CTTGGAAACACTTGCTGGGATTACTTCGACTTCTTAACCCAACAGAAGGCTCGAGAAGGTATATTGCTGT
TGACAGGATCCACATTAACAACTTTAAGTCCAGCAATTTGAGTTAAGGGTGTTGCTCTCAATGATTTCAC
TAATGGTTCAATTTTTAATTTCTTTTCTTCTGGTTCAAAATTCAAGTTTCAAGTGAAAGTGTAATATGCA
CCCATTTCTTTCAATAAATCTTCTAAATAGTCCACTAATGTTTTATTTTGTTTTTTACAAAATCAAGCAG
CCTCTGCTATCAATATAGAACCTTGTATTCCATCTTTATCTCTAGCTGAGTCATCAATTACATATCCATA
ACTTTCTTCATAAGCAAAAACAAAATTTAATCCGTTATCTTCTTCTTTAGCAATTTCTCTACCCATTCAT
TTCAATCCAGTTAAAGTTTTTACAATCTTAACTCCATATTTTTCCTGAGCGATTCTATCACCCAAATCAC
TTGTTACAAAACTTGAATATAGAGCCGGATTTTTTGGAATGCTATTTAAGCGTTTTAGATTTGATAATTT
TCAATCAATTAAAATTGGTCCTGTTTGATTTCCATCTAATCTTACAAAATGACCATCATGTTTTATTGCC
ATTCCAAATCTGTCAGCATCTGGGTCATTCATAATAATAATATCTGCATCATGTTTAATACCATATTCAA
GCGGTATTTTTCATGCAGGATCAAATTCTGGATTTGGATTTACAACATTTTTCAATGTTTCATCTTCAAA
TGCACGATCTTCACCCTCAATAACGTTATATCCTGATTCACGTAATCTTTTTGGGGTAAATTTAGTTCCT
GTTCCATTAACTGCGCTAAAAATAGGGCCCTGCCTCGGACTTCAAGGGGCTAGAATTCGAGCAATTATCT
TGTTTACTAAAACTGAATACCTTGCTATCTCTTTGATACATTTTTACAAAGCTGAATTAAAATGGTATAA
ATTAAATCACTTTTTTCAATTCTACCGGGTAGGGGAGGCGCTTTTCCCAAGGCAGTCTGGAGCATGCGCT
TTAGCAGCCCCGCTGGGCACTTGGCGCTACACAAGTGGCCTCTGGCCTCGCACACATTCCACATCCACCG
GTAGGCGCCAACCGGCTCCGTTCTTTGGTGGCCCCTTCGCGCCACCTTCTACTCCTCCCCTAGTCAGGAA
GTTCCCCCCCGCCCCGCAGCTCGCGTCGTGCAGGACGTGACAAATGGAAGTAGCACGTCTCACTAGTCTC
GTGCAGATGGACAGCACCGCTGAGCAATGGAAGCGGGTAGGCCTTTGGGGCAGCGGCCAATAGCAGCTTT
GCTCCTTCGCTTTCTGGGCTCAGAGGCTGGGAAGGGGTGGGTCCGGGGGCGGGCTCAGGGGCGGGCTCAG
GGGCGGGGCGGGCGCCCGAAGGTCCTCCGGAGGCCCGGCATTCTGCACGCTTCAAAAGCGCACGTCTGCC
GCGCTGTTCTCCTCTTCCTCATCTCCGGGCCTTTCGACCTTTAATTAACCACCATGGTGAGCAAGGGCGA
GGAGCTGTTCACCGGGGTGGTGCCCATCCTGGTCGAGCTGGACGGCGACGTAAACGGCCACAAGTTCAGC
GTGTCTGGCGAGGGCGAGGGCGATGCCACCTACGGCAAGCTGACCCTGAAGTTCATCTGCACCACCGGCA
AGCTGCCCGTGCCCTGGCCCACCCTCGTGACCACCCTGACCTACGGCGTGCAGTGCTTCAGCCGCTACCC
CGACCACATGAAGCAGCACGACTTCTTCAAGTCCGCCATGCCCGAAGGCTACGTCCAGGAGCGCACCATC
TTCTTCAAGGACGACGGCAACTACAAGACCCGCGCCGAGGTGAAGTTCGAGGGCGACACCCTGGTGAACC
GCATCGAGCTGAAGGGCATCGACTTCAAGGAGGACGGCAACATCCTGGGGCACAAGCTGGAGTACAACTA
CAACAGCCACAACGTCTATATCATGGCCGACAAGCAGAAGAACGGCATCAAGGCGAACTTCAAGATCCGC
CACAACATCGAGGACGGCAGCGTGCAGCTCGCCGACCACTACCAGCAGAACACCCCCATCGGCGACGGCC
CCGTGCTGCTGCCCGACAACCACTACCTGAGCACCCAGTCCGCCCTGAGCAAAGACCCCAACGAGAAGCG
CGATCACATGGTCCTGCTGGAGTTCGTGACCGCCGCCGGGATCACTCTCGGCATGGACGAGCTGTACAAG
TAAGTTTAAACATCAACCTCTGGATTACAAAATTTGTGAAAGATTGACTGGTATTCTTAACTATGTTGCT
CCTTTTACGCTATGTGGATACGCTGCTTTAATGCCTTTGTATCATGCTATTGCTTCCCGTATGGCTTTCA
TTTTCTCCTCCTTGTATAAATCCTGGTTGCTGTCTCTTTATGAGGAGTTGTGGCCCGTTGTCAGGCAACG
TGGCGTGGTGTGCACTGTGTTTGCTGACGCAACCCCCACTGGTTGGGGCATTGCCACCACCTGTCAGCTC
CTTTCCGGGACTTTCGCTTTCCCCCTCCCTATTGCCACGGCGGAACTCATCGCCGCCTGCCTTGCCCGCT
GCTGGACAGGGGCTCGGCTGTTGGGCACTGACAATTCCGTGGTGTTGTCGGGGAAGCTGACGTCCTTTCC
ATGGCTGCTCGCCTGTGTTGCCACCTGGATTCTGCGCGGGACGTCCTTCTGCTACGTCCCTTCGGCCCTC
AATCCAGCGGACCTTCCTTCCCGCGGCCTGCTGCCGGCTCTGCGGCCTCTTCCGCGTCTTCGCCTTCGCC
CTCAGACGAGTCGGATCTCCCTTTGGGCCGCCTCCCCGCCTGGCCTGCAGGGGTACCTTTAAGACCAATG
ACTTACAAGGCAGCTGTAGATCTTAGCCACTTTTTAAAAGAAAAGAGGGGACTGGAAGGGCTAATTCACT
CCCAACGAAGACAAGATATCCTTGATCTGTGGATCTACCACACACAAGGCTACTTCCCTGATTAGCAGAA
CTACACACCAGGGCCAGGGGTCAGATATCCACTGACCTTTGGATGGTGCTACAAGCTAGTACCAGTTGAG
CCAGATAAGGTAGAAGAGGCCAATAAAGGAGAGAACACCAGCTTGTTACACCCTGTGAGCCTGCATGGGA
TGGATGACCCGGAGAGAGAAGTGTTAGAGTGGAGGTTTGACAGCCGCCTAGCATTTCATCACGTGGCCCG
AGAGCTGCATCCGGAGTACTTCAAGAACTGCTGATATCGAGCTTGCTACAAGGGACTTTCCGCTGGGGAC
TTTCCAGGGAGGCGTGGCCTGGGCGGGACTGGGGAGTGGCGAGCCCTCAGATCCTGCATATAAGCAGCTG
CTTTTTGCCTGTACTGGGTCTCTCTGGTTAGACCAGATCTGAGCCTGGGAGCTCTCTGGCTAACTAGGGA
ACCCACTGCTTAAGCCTCAATAAAGCTTGCCTTGAGTGCTTCAAGTAGTGTGTGCCCGTCTGTTGTGTGA
CTCTGGTAACTAGAGATCCCTCAGACCCTTTTAGTCAGTGTGGAAAATCTCTAGCAGTAGTAGTTCATGT
CATCTTATTATTCAGTATTTATAACTTGCAAAGAAATGAATATCAGAGAGTGAGAGGCCTTGACATTGCT
AGCGTTTTACCGTCGACCTCTAGCTAGAGCTTGGCGTAATCATGGTCATAGCTGTTTCCTGTGTGAAATT
GTTATCCGCTCACAATTCCACACAACATACGAGCCGGAAGCATAAAGTGTAAAGCCTGGGGTGCCTAATG
AGTGAGCTAACTCACATTAATTGCGTTGCGCTCACTGCCCGCTTTCCAGTCGGGAAACCTGTCGTGCCAG
CTGCATTAATGAATCGGCCAACGCGCGGGGAGAGGCGGTTTGCGTATTGGGCGCTCTTCCGCTTCCTCGC
TCACTGACTCGCTGCGCTCGGTCGTTCGGCTGCGGCGAGCGGTATCAGCTCACTCAAAGGCGGTAATACG
GTTATCCACAGAATCAGGGGATAACGCAGGAAAGAACATGTGAGCAAAAGGCCAGCAAAAGGCCAGGAAC
CGTAAAAAGGCCGCGTTGCTGGCGTTTTTCCATAGGCTCCGCCCCCCTGACGAGCATCACAAAAATCGAC
GCTCAAGTCAGAGGTGGCGAAACCCGACAGGACTATAAAGATACCAGGCGTTTCCCCCTGGAAGCTCCCT
CGTGCGCTCTCCTGTTCCGACCCTGCCGCTTACCGGATACCTGTCCGCCTTTCTCCCTTCGGGAAGCGTG
GCGCTTTCTCATAGCTCACGCTGTAGGTATCTCAGTTCGGTGTAGGTCGTTCGCTCCAAGCTGGGCTGTG
TGCACGAACCCCCCGTTCAGCCCGACCGCTGCGCCTTATCCGGTAACTATCGTCTTGAGTCCAACCCGGT
AAGACACGACTTATCGCCACTGGCAGCAGCCACTGGTAACAGGATTAGCAGAGCGAGGTATGTAGGCGGT
GCTACAGAGTTCTTGAAGTGGTGGCCTAACTACGGCTACACTAGAAGAACAGTATTTGGTATCTGCGCTC
TGCTGAAGCCAGTTACCTTCGGAAAAAGAGTTGGTAGCTCTTGATCCGGCAAACAAACCACCGCTGGTAG
CGGTGGTTTTTTTGTTTGCAAGCAGCAGATTACGCGCAGAAAAAAAGGATCTCAAGAAGATCCTTTGATC
TTTTCTACGGGGTCTGACGCTCAGTGGAACGAAAACTCACGTTAAGGGATTTTGGTCATGAGATTATCAA
AAAGGATCTTCACCTAGATCCTTTTAAATTAAAAATGAAGTTTTAAATCAATCTAAAGTATATATGAGTA
AACTTGGTCTGACAGTTACCAATGCTTAATCAGTGAGGCACCTATCTCAGCGATCTGTCTATTTCGTTCA
TCCATAGTTGCCTGACTCCCCGTCGTGTAGATAACTACGATACGGGAGGGCTTACCATCTGGCCCCAGTG
CTGCAATGATACCGCGAGACCCACGCTCACCGGCTCCAGATTTATCAGCAATAAACCAGCCAGCCGGAAG
GGCCGAGCGCAGAAGTGGTCCTGCAACTTTATCCGCCTCCATCCAGTCTATTAATTGTTGCCGGGAAGCT
AGAGTAAGTAGTTCGCCAGTTAATAGTTTGCGCAACGTTGTTGCCATTGCTACAGGCATCGTGGTGTCAC
GCTCGTCGTTTGGTATGGCTTCATTCAGCTCCGGTTCCCAACGATCAAGGCGAGTTACATGATCCCCCAT
GTTGTGCAAAAAAGCGGTTAGCTCCTTCGGTCCTCCGATCGTTGTCAGAAGTAAGTTGGCCGCAGTGTTA
TCACTCATGGTTATGGCAGCACTGCATAATTCTCTTACTGTCATGCCATCCGTAAGATGCTTTTCTGTGA
CTGGTGAGTACTCAACCAAGTCATTCTGAGAATAGTGTATGCGGCGACCGAGTTGCTCTTGCCCGGCGTC
AATACGGGATAATACCGCGCCACATAGCAGAACTTTAAAAGTGCTCATCATTGGAAAACGTTCTTCGGGG
CGAAAACTCTCAAGGATCTTACCGCTGTTGAGATCCAGTTCGATGTAACCCACTCGTGCACCCAACTGAT
CTTCAGCATCTTTTACTTTCACCAGCGTTTCTGGGTGAGCAAAAACAGGAAGGCAAAATGCCGCAAAAAA
GGGAATAAGGGCGACACGGAAATGTTGAATACTCATACTCTTCCTTTTTCAATATTATTGAAGCATTTAT
CAGGGTTATTGTCTCATGAGCGGATACATATTTGAATGTATTTAGAAAAATAAACAAATAGGGGTTCCGC
GCACATTTCCCCGAAAAGTGCCACCTGACGTCGACGGATCGGGAGATCAACTTGTTTATTGCAGCTTATA
ATGGTTACAAATAAAGCAATAGCATCACAAATTTCACAAATAAAGCATTTTTTTCACTGCATTCTAGTTG
TGGTTTGTCCAAACTCATCAATGTATCTTATCATGTCTGGATCAACTGGATAACTCAAGCTAACCAAAAT
CATCCCAAACTTCCCACCCCATACCCTATTACCACTGCCAATTACCTGTGGTTTCATTTACTCTAAACCT
GTGATTCCTCTGAATTATTTTCATTTTAAAGAAATTGTATTTGTTAAATATGTACTACAAACTTAGTAGT
Features (pLannotate 1.2.2; 23 found; start..end, strand, type, name):
    377..634     +  LTR            5' LTR (truncated): truncated 5' long terminal repeat (LTR) from HIV-1
    681..806     +  misc_feature   HIV-1 Ψ: packaging signal of human immunodeficiency virus type 1
    790..1128    +  CDS            HIV-1 gag (fragment): gag protein from human immunodeficiency virus 1; gag
   1303..1536    +  misc_feature   RRE: The Rev response element (RRE) of HIV-1 allows for Rev-dependent mRNA export from the nucleus to the cytoplasm.
   1913..2013    +  CDS            Rev (fragment): human immunodeficiency virus 1 (HIV-1) Rev protein; rev; enhances nuclear export of unspliced and incompletely spliced viral mRNAs
   2028..2143    +  misc_feature   cPPT/CTS: central polypurine tract and central termination sequence of HIV-1 (lacking the first T)
   2201..2504    +  enhancer       CMV enhancer: human cytomegalovirus immediate early enhancer
   2505..2708    +  promoter       CMV promoter: human cytomegalovirus (CMV) immediate early promoter
   3740..3863    +  ncRNA          3' miR-30a: sequence downstream of the 71-nt precursor of the human miR-30a microRNA (Zeng et al., 2002) miRNA
   3877..4376    +  promoter       PGK promoter: mouse phosphoglycerate kinase 1 promoter
   4394..5113    +  CDS            EGFP: the original enhanced GFP (Yang et al., 1996) mammalian codon-optimized
   5122..5709    +  misc_feature   WPRE: woodchuck hepatitis virus posttranscriptional regulatory element
   5723..6121    +  CDS            nef (fragment): NEF_HV1BR - Experimental evidence at protein level: Swiss-Prot protein existence level 1. Extracellular Nef protein targets CD4(+) T-lymphocytes for apoptosis by interacting with CXCR4 surface receptors (PubMed:14990729). From Human immunodeficiency virus type 1 group M subtype B (isolate BRU/LAI) (HIV-1).
   6169..6426    +  LTR            5' LTR (truncated): truncated 5' long terminal repeat (LTR) from HIV-1
   6579..6595    -  protein_bind   lac operator: The lac repressor binds to the lac operator to inhibit transcription in E. coli. This inhibition can be relieved by adding lactose or isopropyl-β-D-thiogalactopyranoside (IPTG). lac repressor encoded by lacI
   6603..6633    -  promoter       lac promoter: promoter for the E. coli lac operon
   6648..6669    -  protein_bind   CAP binding site: CAP binding activates transcription in the presence of cAMP. E. coli catabolite activator protein
   6682..6774    -  CDS            lacI (fragment): lac repressor; lacI; The lac repressor binds to the lac operator to inhibit transcription in E. coli. This inhibition can be relieved by adding lactose or isopropyl-β-D-thiogalactopyranoside (IPTG).
   6957..7545    -  rep_origin     ori: high-copy-number ColE1/pMB1/pBR322/pUC origin of replication
   7716..8576    -  CDS            AmpR: β-lactamase; bla; confers resistance to ampicillin, carbenicillin, and related antibiotics
   8577..8681    -  promoter       AmpR promoter: bla
   8729..8863    +  polyA_signal   SV40 poly(A) signal: SV40 polyadenylation signal
   9030..329     +  CDS            nef (fragment) (across the origin): NEF_HV1BR - Experimental evidence at protein level: Swiss-Prot protein existence level 1. Extracellular Nef protein targets CD4(+) T-lymphocytes for apoptosis by interacting with CXCR4 surface receptors (PubMed:14990729). From Human immunodeficiency virus type 1 group M subtype B (isolate BRU/LAI) (HIV-1).
