[The description below was written by a language model from this plasmid's Addgene catalogue record and pLannotate feature annotations shown in this document.]
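Description:
LCAPGW is a lentiviral shRNAmir backbone built on the pLVX-Puro vector and intended for RNA interference in mammalian cells with a fluorescent readout of transduction. In bacteria it is maintained through a high-copy ColE1/pUC-type origin and selected with ampicillin via the β-lactamase gene. Remnants of the lac promoter/operator region from the cloning backbone are also annotated. The viral portion carries the usual HIV-1 elements for packaging and delivery. These are LTR sequences flanking the transfer cassette, the Ψ packaging signal with an adjoining gag fragment, the Rev response element for Rev-dependent nuclear export of the genomic RNA, and the cPPT/CTS, which aids nuclear import of the reverse-transcribed genome. The nef fragments annotated next to each LTR most likely reflect the natural overlap of nef with the LTR U3 region.

The payload consists of two expression units in tandem. The human CMV enhancer and promoter drive the synthetic miR-AB insert, a microRNA-based shRNA scaffold cloned between BamHI and ApaI. The feature table annotates only a 3′ miR-30a flanking sequence at the end of this region and leaves roughly a kilobase after the CMV promoter unannotated, so the record does not define the rest of the scaffold or any stuffer there. Downstream, a mouse PGK promoter expresses EGFP, followed by a WPRE that enhances transcript stability and expression. Although the parental backbone is named for puromycin selection, no puromycin resistance gene appears in the annotation, and EGFP appears to occupy the position after the PGK promoter. The plasmid serves as an entry vector for miRNA-embedded shRNAs, with GFP marking transduced cells. It belongs to a toolkit designed for multicolour-barcoded, multiplexed knockdown analysed at the single-cell level.
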