Addgene plasmid #205642: LCAPGW
Purpose: shRNAmir backbone for RNA interference, with GFP reporter
Depositing lab: Dapeng Wang. Depositing organization: Shandong Medical and Pharmaceutical University. Publication: miR-AB, a miRNA-based shRNA viral toolkit for multicolor-barcoded multiplex RNAi at a single-cell level. Wang D, Xiu J, Zhao J, Luo J. EMBO Rep. 2022 Apr 5;23(4):e53691. doi: 10.15252/embr.202153691. Epub 2022 Feb 24. PubMed 35201651.
Backbone
  Vector backbone: pLVX-Puro
  Backbone manufacturer: Clontech
  Vector type: Lentiviral
Growth in bacteria
  Bacterial resistance: Ampicillin, 100 μg/mL
  Growth temperature: 37°C
  Growth strain: NEB Stable
  Copy number: High Copy
Gene/Insert
  Gene/Insert name: miR-AB
  Species: Synthetic
  Promoter: hCMV
  Cloning method: Restriction Enzyme; 5′ cloning site BamHI (unknown if destroyed); 3′ cloning site ApaI (unknown if destroyed)
  Sequencing primers: 3′ PGK Reverse: GCCAGAGGCCACTTGTGTAG
Terms and licenses: Academic/Nonprofit Terms; Industry Terms: Not Available to Industry
How to cite: LCAPGW was a gift from Dapeng Wang (Addgene plasmid # 205642 ; http://n2t.net/addgene:205642 ; RRID:Addgene_205642)
